Addgene plasmid #46050: pENTR1A-Yap S127A
Depositing lab: Xin Chen. Depositing organization: University of California, San Francisco (UCSF). Publication: Yes-Associated Protein Up-regulates Jagged-1 and Activates the NOTCH Pathway in Human Hepatocellular Carcinoma. Tschaharganeh DF, Chen X, Latzko P, Malz M, Gaida MM, Felix K, Ladu S, Singer S, Pinna F, Gretz N, Sticht C, Tomasi ML, Delogu S, Evert M, Fan B, Ribback S, Jiang L, Brozzetti S, Bergmann F, Dombrowski F, Schirmacher P, Calvisi DF, Breuhahn K. Gastroenterology. 2013 Jun;144(7):1530-1542.e12. doi: 10.1053/j.gastro.2013.02.009. Epub 2013 Feb 16. PubMed 23419361.
Backbone
  Vector backbone: pENTR
  Backbone manufacturer: Invitrogen
  Backbone size w/o insert (bp): 2700
  Vector type: Entry Vector
Growth in bacteria
  Bacterial resistance: Kanamycin, 50 μg/mL
  Growth temperature: 37°C
  Growth strain: DH5alpha
  Copy number: High Copy
Gene/Insert
  Gene/Insert name: Yes-kinase associated protein (alt names: YAP2, YAP65; YAP2 isoform)
  Species: H. sapiens (human)
  Insert size (bp): 1467
  Mutation: S127A
  GenBank ID: NM_006106
  Entrez Gene: YAP1 (a.k.a. COB1, YAP, YAP-1, YAP2, YAP65, YKI)
  Tag / fusion protein: 2X Flag tag (N terminal on insert)
  Cloning method: Restriction Enzyme; 5′ cloning site Sal I (not destroyed); 3′ cloning site EcoRV (not destroyed)
  Sequencing primers: 5′ none; 3′ pENTR-Rev
Resource information
  A portion of this plasmid was derived from a plasmid made by: Yap2-S127A from Addgene plasmid 19050: p2xFlag CMV2-YAP2-S127A
Terms and licenses: Academic/Nonprofit Terms; Industry Terms: Not Available to Industry
How to cite: pENTR1A-Yap S127A was a gift from Xin Chen (Addgene plasmid # 46050 ; http://n2t.net/addgene:46050 ; RRID:Addgene_46050)
