[The description below was written by a language model from this plasmid's Addgene catalogue record.]
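Description:
pENTR1A-Yap S127A is a Gateway entry clone built on the Invitrogen pENTR backbone (about 2.7 kb without insert). It is maintained in E. coli as a high-copy plasmid under kanamycin selection. As an entry vector it is not meant to express its cargo directly. In the standard pENTR design the cloning region is flanked by attL recombination sites, so the insert can be moved by LR recombination into any compatible destination vector, which then supplies the promoter and other expression elements. The record lists no promoter for the insert and includes no feature table, so the att sites and origin are inferred from the backbone type rather than from an annotation.

The insert is a roughly 1.47 kb human YAP1 coding sequence (Yes-associated protein, YAP2 isoform) carrying the S127A substitution and an N-terminal 2X Flag tag for detection or immunoprecipitation. It was placed between SalI and EcoRV sites, both of which are retained, and the mutant sequence was derived from an earlier CMV-driven 2xFlag YAP2-S127A expression plasmid. Serine 127 is generally known as a major Hippo-pathway (LATS kinase) phosphorylation site that promotes cytoplasmic retention of YAP. Replacing it with alanine is widely used to produce a form that is more nuclear and transcriptionally active.

The associated publication concerns YAP-driven up-regulation of Jagged-1 and activation of NOTCH signalling in human hepatocellular carcinoma. This is consistent with using the clone as a shuttle for making activated-YAP expression constructs for liver cancer studies, although the record does not name specific destination vectors.
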