>Addgene plasmid #46050 | pENTR1A-Yap S127A | addgene partial sequence | sequence record 66332 | pENTR-F 5'-CTACAAACTCTTCCTGTTAGTTAG-3'
TATTTTGACTGATAGTGACCTGTTCGTTGCAACAAATTGATAAGCAATGCTTTTTTATAATGCCAACTTT
GTACAAAAAAGCAGGCTTTAAAGGAACCAATTCAGTCGACCACCATGGACTACAAAGACGATGACGATAA
AGCAAGGCTCGAATCGGTACCTATGGATCCCGGGCAGCAGCCGCCGCCTCAACCGGCCCCCCAGGGCCAA
GGGCAGCCGCCTTCGCAGCCCCCGCAGGGGCAGGGCCCGCCGTCCGGACCCGGGCAACCGGCACCCGCGG
CGACCCAGGCGGCGCCGCAGGCACCCCCCGCCGGGCATCAGATCGTGCACGTCCGCGGGGACTCGGAGAC
CGACCTGGAGGCGCTCTTCAACGCCGTCATGAACCCCAAGACGGCCAACGTGCCCCAGACCGTGCCCATG
AGGCTCCGGAAGCTGCCCGACTCCTTCTTCAAGCCGCCGGAGCCCAAATCCCACTCCCGACAGGCCAGTA
CTGATGCAGGCACTGCAGGAGCCCTGACTCCACAGCATGTTCGAGCTCATGCCTCTCCAGCTTCTCTGCA
GTTGGGAGCTGTTTCTCCTGGGACACTGACCCCCACTGGAGTAGTCTCTGGCCCAGCAGCTACACCCACA
GCTCAGCATCTTCGACAGTCTTCTTTTGAGATACCTGATGATGTACCTCTGCCAGCAGGTTGGGAGATGG
CAAAGACATCTTCTGGTCAGAGATACTTCTTAAATCACATCGATCAGACAACAACATGGCAGGACCCCAG
GAAGGCCATGCTGTCCCAGA
